>Addgene plasmid #137821 | pPGK-T7/2-CD44v6-10 (-cyt) | addgene full sequence | sequence record 276418 | Addgene NGS Result
GGGTAGGGGAGGCGCTTTTCCCAAGGCAGTCTGGAGCATGCGCTTTAGCAGCCCCGCTGGGCACTTGGCG
CTACACAAGTGGCCTCTGGCCTCGCACACATTCCACATCCACCGGTAGGCGCCAACCGGCTCCGTTCTTT
GGTGGCCCCTTCGCGCCACCTTCTACTCCTCCCCTAGTCAGGAAGTTCCCCCCCGCCCCGCAGCTCGCGT
CGTGCAGGACGTGACAAATGGAAGTAGCACGTCTCACTAGTCTCGTGCAGATGGACAGCACCGCTGAGCA
ATGGAAGCGGGTAGGCCTTTGGGGCAGCGGCCAATAGCAGCTTTGCTCCTTCGCTTTCTGGGCTCAGAGG
CTGGGAAGGGGTGGGTCCGGGGGCGGGCTCAGGGGCGGGCTCAGGGGCGGGGCGGGCGCCCGAAGGTCCT
CCGGAGGCCCGGCATTCTGCACGCTTCAAAAGCGCACGTCTGCCGCGCTGTTCTCCTCTTCCTCATCTCC
GGGCCTTTCGACCCCTAGGCTTTTGCAAAAAGCTCCGGATCGATCCTGAGAACTTCAGGGTGAGTTTGGG
GACCCTTGATTGTTCTTTCTTTTTCGCTATTGTAAAATTCATGTTATATGGAGGGGGCAAAGTTTTCAGG
GTGTTGTTTAGAATGGGAAGATGTCCCTTGTATCACCATGGACCCTCATGATAATTTTGTTTCTTTCACT
TTCTACTCTGTTGACAACCATTGTCTCCTCTTATTTTCTTTTCATTTTCTGTAACTTTTTCGTTAAACTT
TAGCTTGCATTTGTAACGAATTTTTAAATTCACTTTTGTTTATTTGTCAGATTGTAAGTACTTTCTCTAA
TCACTTTTTTTTCAAGGCAATCAGGGTATATTATATTGTACTTCAGCACAGTTTTAGAGAACAATTGTTA
TAATTAAATGATAAGGTAGAATATTTCTGCATATAAATTCTGGCTGGCGTGGAAATATTCTTATTGGTAG
AAACAACTACATCCTGGTCATCATCCTGCCTTTCTCTTTATGGTTACAATGATATACACTGTTTGAGATG
AGGATAAAATACTCTGAGTCCAAACCGGGCCCCTCTGCTAACCATGTTCATGCCTTCTTCTTTTTCCTAC
AGCTCCTGGGCAACGTGCTGGTTATTGTGCTGTCTCATCATTTTGGCAAAGAATTGTAATACGACTCACT
ATAGGGCGAATTCCGCTCCGGACACCATGGACAAGTTTTGGTGGCACGCAGCCTGGGGACTCTGCCTCGT
GCCGCTGAGCCTGGCGCAGATCGATTTGAATATAACCTGCCGCTTTGCAGGTGTATTCCACGTGGAGAAA
AATGGTCGCTACAGCATCTCTCGGACGGAGGCCGCTGACCTCTGCAAGGCTTTCAATAGCACCTTGCCCA
CAATGGCCCAGATGGAGAAAGCTCTGAGCATCGGATTTGAGACCTGCAGGTATGGGTTCATAGAAGGGCA
CGTGGTGATTCCCCGGATCCACCCCAACTCCATCTGTGCAGCAAACAACACAGGGGTGTACATCCTCACA
TCCAACACCTCCCAGTATGACACATATTGCTTCAATGCTTCAGCTCCACCTGAAGAAGATTGTACATCAG
TCACAGACCTGCCCAATGCCTTTGATGGACCAATTACCATAACTATTGTTAACCGCGATGGCACCCGCTA
TGTCCAGAAAGGAGAATACAGAACGAATCCTGAAGACATCTACCCCAGCAACCCTACTGATGATGACGTG
AGCAGCGGCTCCTCCAGTGAAAGGAGCAGCACTTCAGGAGGTTACATCTTTTACACCTTTTCTACTGTAC
ACCCCATCCCAGACGAAGACAGTCCCTGGATCACCGACAGCACAGACAGAATCCCTGCTACCATCCAGGC
AACTCCTAGTAGTACAACGGAAGAAACAGCTACCCAGAAGGAACAGTGGTTTGGCAACAGATGGCATGAG
GGATATCGCCAAACACCCAGAGAAGACTCCCATTCGACAACAGGGACAGCTGCAGCCTCAGCTCATACCA
GCCATCCAATGCAAGGAAGGACAACACCAAGCCCAGAGGACAGTTCCTGGACTGATTTCTTCAACCCAAT
CTCACACCCCATGGGACGAGGTCATCAAGCAGGAAGAAGGATGGATATGGACTCCAGTCATAGTACAACG
CTTCAGCCTACTGCAAATCCAAACACAGGTTTGGTGGAAGATTTGGACAGGACAGGACCTCTTTCAATGA
CAACGCAGCAGAGTAATTCTCAGAGCTTCTCTACATCACATGAAGGCTTGGAAGAAGATAAAGACCATCC
AACAACTTCTACTCTGACATCAAGCAATAGGAATGATGTCACAGGTGGAAGAAGAGACCCAAATCATTCT
GAAGGCTCAACTACTTTACTGGAAGGTTATACCTCTCATTACCCACACACGAAGGAAAGCAGGACCTTCA
TCCCAGTGACCTCAGCTAAGACTGGGTCCTTTGGAGTTACTGCAGTTACTGTTGGAGATTCCAACTCTAA
TGTCAATCGTTCCTTATCAGGAGACCAAGACACATTCCACCCCAGTGGGGGGTCCCATACCACTCATGGA
TCTGAATCAGATGGACACTCACATGGGAGTCAAGAAGGTGGAGCAAACACAACCTCTGGTCCTATAAGGA
CACCCCAAATTCCAGAATGGCTGATCATCTTGGCATCCCTCTTGGCCTTGGCTTTGATTCTTGCAGTTTG
CATTGCAGTCAACAGAGATCCCCGGCCGGTCGCCACCATGGTGAGCAAGGGCGAGGAGCTGTTCACCGGG
GTGGTGCCCATCCTGGTCGAGCTGGACGGCGACGTAAACGGCCACAAGTTCAGCGTGTCCGGCGAGGGCG
AGGGCGATGCCACCTACGGCAAGCTGACCCTGAAGTTCATCTGCACCACCGGCAAGCTGCCCGTGCCCTG
GCCCACCCTCGTGACCACCCTGACCTACGGCGTGCAGTGCTTCAGCCGCTACCCCGACCACATGAAGCAG
CACGACTTCTTCAAGTCCGCCATGCCCGAAGGCTACGTCCAGGAGCGCACCATCTTCTTCAAGGACGACG
GCAACTACAAGACCCGCGCCGAGGTGAAGTTCGAGGGCGACACCCTGGTGAACCGCATCGAGCTGAAGGG
CATCGACTTCAAGGAGGACGGCAACATCCTGGGGCACAAGCTGGAGTACAACTACAACAGCCACAACGTC
TATATCATGGCCGACAAGCAGAAGAACGGCATCAAGGTGAACTTCAAGATCCGCCACAACATCGAGGACG
GCAGCGTGCAGCTCGCCGACCACTACCAGCAGAACACCCCCATCGGCGACGGCCCCGTGCTGCTGCCCGA
CAACCACTACCTGAGCACCCAGTCCGCCCTGAGCAAAGACCCCAACGAGAAGCGCGATCACATGGTCCTG
CTGGAGTTCGTGACCGCCGCCGGGATCACTCTCGGCATGGACGAGCTGTACAAGTAAAGCGGCCGCGAGA
TCCAGATCTTATTAAAGCAGAACTTGTTTATTGCAGCTTATAATGGTTACAAATAAAGCAATAGCATCAC
AAATTTCACAAATAAAGCATTTTTTTCACTGCATTCTAGTTGTGGTTTGTCCAAACTCATCAATGTATCT
TATCATGTCTGGTCGAGCAGGTGGCACTTTTCGGGGAAATGTGCGCGGAACCCCTATTTGTTTATTTTTC
TAAATACATTCAAATATGTATCCGCTCATGAGACAATAACCCTGATAAATGCTTCAATAATATTGAAAAA
GGAAGAGTATGAGTATTCAACATTTCCGTGTCGCCCTTATTCCCTTTTTTGCGGCATTTTGCCTTCCTGT
TTTTGCTCACCCAGAAACGCTGGTGAAAGTAAAAGATGCTGAAGATCAGTTGGGTGCACGAGTGGGTTAC
ATCGAACTGGATCTCAACAGCGGTAAGATCCTTGAGAGTTTTCGCCCCGAAGAACGTTTTCCAATGATGA
GCACTTTTAAAGTTCTGCTATGTGGCGCGGTATTATCCCGTATTGACGCCGGGCAAGAGCAACTCGGTCG
CCGCATACACTATTCTCAGAATGACTTGGTTGAGTACTCACCAGTCACAGAAAAGCATCTTACGGATGGC
ATGACAGTAAGAGAATTATGCAGTGCTGCCATAACCATGAGTGATAACACTGCGGCCAACTTACTTCTGA
CAACGATCGGAGGACCGAAGGAGCTAACCGCTTTTTTGCACAACATGGGGGATCATGTAACTCGCCTTGA
TCGTTGGGAACCGGAGCTGAATGAAGCCATACCAAACGACGAGCGTGACACCACGATGCCTGTAGCAATG
GCAACAACGTTGCGCAAACTATTAACTGGCGAACTACTTACTCTAGCTTCCCGGCAACAATTAATAGACT
GGATGGAGGCGGATAAAGTTGCAGGACCACTTCTGCGCTCGGCCCTTCCGGCTGGCTGGTTTATTGCTGA
TAAATCTGGAGCCGGTGAGCGTGGGTCTCGCGGTATCATTGCAGCACTGGGGCCAGATGGTAAGCCCTCC
CGTATCGTAGTTATCTACACGACGGGGAGTCAGGCAACTATGGATGAACGAAATAGACAGATCGCTGAGA
TAGGTGCCTCACTGATTAAGCATTGGTAACTGTCAGACCAAGTTTACTCATATATACTTTAGATTGATTT
AAAACTTCATTTTTAATTTAAAAGGATCTAGGTGAAGATCCTTTTTGATAATCTCATGACCAAAATCCCT
TAACGTGAGTTTTCGTTCCACTGAGCGTCAGACCCCGTAGAAAAGATCAAAGGATCTTCTTGAGATCCTT
TTTTTCTGCGCGTAATCTGCTGCTTGCAAACAAAAAAACCACCGCTACCAGCGGTGGTTTGTTTGCCGGA
TCAAGAGCTACCAACTCTTTTTCCGAAGGTAACTGGCTTCAGCAGAGCGCAGATACCAAATACTGTTCTT
CTAGTGTAGCCGTAGTTAGGCCACCACTTCAAGAACTCTGTAGCACCGCCTACATACCTCGCTCTGCTAA
TCCTGTTACCAGTGGCTGCTGCCAGTGGCGATAAGTCGTGTCTTACCGGGTTGGACTCAAGACGATAGTT
ACCGGATAAGGCGCAGCGGTCGGGCTGAACGGGGGGTTCGTGCACACAGCCCAGCTTGGAGCGAACGACC
TACACCGAACTGAGATACCTACAGCGTGAGCTATGAGAAAGCGCCACGCTTCCCGAAGGGAGAAAGGCGG
ACAGGTATCCGGTAAGCGGCAGGGTCGGAACAGGAGAGCGCACGAGGGAGCTTCCAGGGGGAAACGCCTG
GTATCTTTATAGTCCTGTCGGGTTTCGCCACCTCTGACTTGAGCGTCGATTTTTGTGATGCTCGTCAGGG
GGGCGGAGCCTATGGAAAAACGCCAGCAACGCGGCCTTTTTACGGTTCCTGGCCTTTTGCTGGCCTTTTG
CTCACATGTTCTTTCCTGCGTTATCCCCTGATTCTGTGGATAACCGTATTACCGCCTTTGAGTGAGCTGA
TACCGCTCGCCGCAGCCGAACGACCGAGCGCAGCGAGTCAGTGAGCGAGGAAGCGGAAGAGCGCCCAATA
CGCAAACCGCCTCTCCCCGCGCGTTGGCCGATTCATTTCGACTTCTGAGGCGGAAAGAACCAGGCCAATA
TGGGATCGGCCATTGAACAAGATGGATTGCACGCAGGTTCTCCGGCCGCTTGGGTGGAGAGGCTATTCGG
CTATGACTGGGCACAACAGACAATCGGCTGCTCTGATGCCGCCGTGTTCCGGCTGTCAGCGCAGGGGCGC
CCGGTTCTTTTTGTCAAGACCGACCTGTCCGGTGCCCTGAATGAACAATTCTACC
Features (pLannotate 1.2.2; 13 found; start..end, strand, type, name):
      1..500     +  promoter       PGK promoter: mouse phosphoglycerate kinase 1 promoter
    504..526     +  promoter       SRα promoter (fragment): hybrid promoter consisting of the SV40 early promoter plus part of the long terminal repeat of human T-lymphotrophic virus 1
    550..1122    +  intron         β-globin intron: intron from rabbit β-globin gene
   1177..1195    +  promoter       T7 promoter: promoter for bacteriophage T7 RNA polymerase
   1217..2743    +  CDS            CD44 (fragment): CD44_HUMAN - Also known as LHR, MDU2, MDU3, MIC4. Experimental evidence at protein level: Swiss-Prot protein existence level 1. Cell-surface receptor that plays a role in cell-cell interactions, cell adhesion and migration, helping them to sense and respond to changes in the tissue microenvironment (PubMed:16541107, PubMed:19703720, PubMed:22726066). Participates thereby in a wide variety of cellular functions including the activation, recirculation and homing of T-lymphocytes, hematopoiesis, inflammation and response to bacterial infection (PubMed:7528188). Engages, through its ectodomain, ex
   2768..3487    +  CDS            EGFP: the original enhanced GFP (Yang et al., 1996) mammalian codon-optimized
   3521..3642    +  polyA_signal   SV40 poly(A) signal: SV40 polyadenylation signal
   3684..3788    +  promoter       AmpR promoter: bla
   3789..4649    +  CDS            AmpR: β-lactamase; bla; confers resistance to ampicillin, carbenicillin, and related antibiotics
   4820..5408    +  rep_origin     ori: high-copy-number ColE1/pMB1/pBR322/pUC origin of replication
   5591..5637    +  CDS            lacI (fragment): lac repressor; lacI; The lac repressor binds to the lac operator to inhibit transcription in E. coli. This inhibition can be relieved by adding lactose or isopropyl-β-D-thiogalactopyranoside (IPTG).
   5645..5663    +  promoter       SV40 promoter (fragment): SV40 enhancer and early promoter
   5670..5856    +  CDS            NeoR/KanR (fragment): aminoglycoside phosphotransferase from Tn5; aph(3')-II (or nptII); confers resistance to neomycin, kanamycin, and G418 (Geneticin®)
