[The description below was written by a language model from this plasmid's Addgene catalogue record and pLannotate feature annotations shown in this document.]
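Description:
pPGK-T7/2-CD44v6-10 (-cyt) is a mammalian expression plasmid built on a lab-made "mini pBR322" backbone and designed to express a truncated human CD44 variant isoform as a GFP fusion. In bacteria it is maintained through a high-copy ColE1/pBR322-type origin and selected with ampicillin via the β-lactamase gene and its native promoter.

The expression cassette is driven by the mouse phosphoglycerate kinase 1 (PGK) promoter. This is followed by a short SRα promoter remnant and a rabbit β-globin intron, a type of element generally included to improve transcript processing and expression. A T7 promoter lies just upstream of the coding region and would allow in vitro transcription of the insert. The insert, cloned between EcoRI and BamHI sites, encodes human CD44 containing variant exons v6 to v10 but lacking the cytoplasmic region. EGFP follows it as a C-terminal tag, and the cassette ends with an SV40 polyadenylation signal. The fusion allows expressing cells to be identified, and the protein localised, by fluorescence, while removal of the cytoplasmic tail makes the construct suited to testing how far that domain contributes to CD44 function. The associated work concerns interference with Fas-mediated apoptotic signalling by CD44 variant isoforms.

The catalogue lists neomycin (G418) and GFP as selectable markers. However, the annotated 5,865-nt sequence shows only short fragments of the SV40 promoter and NeoR/KanR gene, along with a small lacI remnant. On this evidence, an intact G418 resistance cassette is not supported by the feature table, so GFP may be the only dependable marker in mammalian cells.
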