Addgene plasmid #137821: pPGK-T7/2-CD44v6-10 (-cyt)
Purpose: expression of CD44 proteins in mammalian cells
Depositing lab: Ursula Gunthert. Depositing organization: University Hospital of Basel. Publication: A novel antiapoptotic mechanism based on interference of Fas signaling by CD44 variant isoforms. Mielgo A, van Driel M, Bloem A, Landmann L, Gunthert U. Cell Death Differ. 2006 Mar;13(3):465-77. doi: 10.1038/sj.cdd.4401763. PubMed 16167069.
Backbone
  Vector backbone: mini pBR322
  Backbone manufacturer: lab Guenthert
  Backbone size w/o insert (bp): 4320
  Vector type: Mammalian Expression
  Selectable markers: Neomycin (select with G418) ; GFP
Growth in bacteria
  Bacterial resistance: Ampicillin, 100 μg/mL
  Growth temperature: 37°C
  Growth strain: DH5alpha
  Copy number: High Copy
Gene/Insert
  Gene/Insert name: CD44v6-10 (-cyt)
  Species: H. sapiens (human)
  Insert size (bp): 1534
  Mutation: without cytoplasmic region
  Entrez Gene: CD44 (a.k.a. CDW44, CSPG8, ECM-III, ECMR-III, H-CAM, HCELL, HUTCH-1, HUTCH-I, Hermes-1, IN, LHR, MC56, MDU2, MDU3, MIC4, Pgp1)
  Promoter: PGK
  Tag / fusion protein: GFP (C terminal on insert)
  Cloning method: Restriction Enzyme; 5′ cloning site EcoR1 (unknown if destroyed); 3′ cloning site BamH1 (unknown if destroyed)
Terms and licenses: Academic/Nonprofit Terms; Industry Terms: Not Available to Industry
How to cite: pPGK-T7/2-CD44v6-10 (-cyt) was a gift from Ursula Gunthert (Addgene plasmid # 137821 ; http://n2t.net/addgene:137821 ; RRID:Addgene_137821)
